>Addgene plasmid #173354 | RVD-pG9 | addgene full sequence | sequence record 360909 | Addgene NGS Result
GTAAAAAGGCCGCGTTGCTGGCGTTTTTCCATAGGCTCCGCCCCCCTGACGAGCATCACAAAAATCGACG
CTCAAGTCAGAGGTGGCGAAACCCGACAGGACTATAAAGATACCAGGCGTTTCCCCCTGGAAGCTCCCTC
GTGCGCTCTCCTGTTCCGACCCTGCCGCTTACCGGATACCTGTCCGCCTTTCTCCCTTCGGGAAGCGTGG
CGCTTTCTCATAGCTCACGCTGTAGGTATCTCAGTTCGGTGTAGGTCGTTCGCTCCAAGCTGGGCTGTGT
GCACGAACCCCCCGTTCAGCCCGACCGCTGCGCCTTATCCGGTAACTATCGTCTTGAGTCCAACCCGGTA
AGACACGACTTATCGCCACTGGCAGCAGCCACTGGTAACAGGATTAGCAGAGCGAGGTATGTAGGCGGTG
CTACAGAGTTCTTGAAGTGGTGGCCTAACTACGGCTACACTAGAAGAACAGTATTTGGTATCTGCGCTCT
GCTGAAGCCAGTTACCTTCGGAAAAAGAGTTGGTAGCTCTTGATCCGGCAAACAAACCACCGCTGGTAGC
GGTGGTTTTTTTGTTTGCAAGCAGCAGATTACGCGCAGAAAAAAAGGATCTCAAGAAGATCCTTTGATCT
TTTCTACGGGGTCTGACGCTCAGTGGAACGACGCGTAACTCACGTTAAGGGATTTTGGTCATGGGTGGCT
CGACCAGATATGGTCTCAAGAGGCAATCGCTACAACTTGCTCCGGAGTCAGACCGTGGGCTTGACAGAGA
ACTGGCAGTAGGCGCTGTACGGTTTCAAGAGCCTGTTTGCCACCATTGTTGGAACGAGACCAGCTTTGGT
CTAGAGGAGGCATGATGATATATTTTTATCTTGTGCAATGTAACATCAGAGATTTTGAGACACGGGCCAG
AGCTGCCAGGAAACAGCTATGACCATGTAATACGACTCACTATAGGGGATATTTTATTTTCTCCCAATCA
GGCTTGATCCCCAGTAAGTCAAAAAATAGCTCGACATACTGTTCTTCCCCGATCAAGGGTTGGTTTGCGC
ATTCACAGTTCTCCGCAAGAATTGATTGGCTCCAATTCTTGGAGTGGTGAATCCGTTAGCGAGGTGCCGC
CGGCTTCCATTCAGGTCGAGGTGGCCCGGCTCCATGCACCGCGACGCAACGCGGGGAGGCAGACAAGGTA
TAGGGCGGCGCCTACAATCCATGCCAACCCGTTCCATGTGCTCGCCGAGGCGGCATAAATCGCCGTGACG
ATCAGCGGTCCAATGATCGAAGTTAGGCTGGTAAGAGCCGCGAGCGATCCTTGAAGCTGTCCCTGATGGT
CGTCATCTACCTGCCTGGACAGCATGGCCTGCAACGCGGGCATCCCGATGCCGCCGGAAGCGAGAAGAAT
CATAATGGGGAAGGCCATCCAGCCTCGCGTCGCGAACGCCAGCAAGACGTAGCCCAGCGCGTCGGCCGCC
ATGCCGGCGATAATGGCCTGCTTCTCGCCGAAACGTTTGGTGGCGGGACCAGTGACGAAGGCTTGAGCGA
GGGCGTGCAAGATTCCGAATACCGCAAGCGACAGGCCGATCATCGTCGCGCTCCAGCGAAAGCGGTCCTC
GCCGAAAATGACCCAGAGCGCTGCCGGCACCTGTCCTACGAGTTGCATGATAAAGAAGACAGTCATAAGT
GCGGCGACGATAGTCATGCCCCGCGCCCACCGGAAGGAGCTGACTGGGTTGAAGGCTCTCAAGGGCATGG
GTCGGCGCTCTCCCTTATGCGACTCCTGCATTAGGAAGCAGCCCAGTAGTAGGTTGAGGCCGTTGAGCAC
CGCCGCCGCAAGGAATGGTGCATGTAAGGAGATGGCGCCCAACAGTCCCCCGGCCACGGGGCCTGCCACC
ATACCCACGCCGAAACAAGCGCTCATGAGCCCGAAGTGGCGAGCCCGATCTTCCCCATCGGTGATGTCGG
CGATATAGGCGCCAGCAACCGCACCTGTGGCGCCGGTGATGCCGGCCACGATGCGTCCGGCGTAGAGAAT
CCACAGGACGGGTGTGGTCGCCATGATCGCGTAGTCGATAGTGGCTCCAAGTAGCGAAGCGAGCAGGACT
GGGCGGCGGCCAAAGCGGTCGGACAGTGCTCCGAGAACGGGTGCGCATAGAAATTGCATCAACGCATATA
GCGCTAGCAGCACGCCATAGTGACTGGCGATGCTGTCGGAATGGACGATATCCCGCAAGAGGCCCGGCAG
TACCGGCATAACCAAGCCTATGCCTACAGCATCCAGGGTGACGGTGCCGAGGATGACGATGAGCGCATTG
TTAGATTTCATACACGGTGCCTGACTGCGTTAGCAATTTAACTGTGATAAACTACCGCATTAAAGCTAAT
CGATGATAAGCTGTCAAACATGAGAATTAATTCATGTTCTTTCCTGCGTTATCCCCTGATTCTGTGGATA
ACGCAGGAAAGAACATGTGAGCAAAAGGCCAGCAAAAGGCCAGGAACC
Features (pLannotate 1.2.2; 6 found; start..end, strand, type, name):
     26..614     -  rep_origin     ori: high-copy-number ColE1/pMB1/pBR322/pUC origin of replication
    938..956     +  promoter       T7 promoter: promoter for bacteriophage T7 RNA polymerase
    959..1033    -  CDS            KanR (fragment): aminoglycoside phosphotransferase; aphA-3; confers resistance to kanamycin
   1131..2321    -  CDS            TcR: tetracycline efflux protein; tet; confers resistance to tetracycline
   2369..2397    -  promoter       tet promoter: E. coli promoter for tetracycline efflux protein gene
   2413..2452    +  rep_origin     RSF ori (fragment): Plasmids containing the RSF 1030 origin of replication can be propagated in E. coli cells that contain additional plasmids with compatible origins.
