[The description below was written by a language model from this plasmid's Addgene catalogue record and pLannotate feature annotations shown in this document.]
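Description:
RVD-pG9 is a small (about 2.5 kb) bacterial cloning plasmid that serves as one module in a library of TALE repeat units for building custom DNA-binding arrays. It is based on a tetracycline-resistant T vector, into whose TA cloning site a synthetic TALE repeat monomer was inserted. The monomer carries the NN repeat-variable diresidue (RVD), which in the TALE code is generally associated with recognition of guanine, consistent with the "G" in the plasmid name. It is designated for position 9 of an array. The vector type is not specified in the record, and there is no indication of any expression function in eukaryotic cells; the plasmid acts as a parts donor rather than an expression construct.

The annotated features are almost entirely backbone. A high-copy ColE1/pUC-type origin supports propagation in E. coli, and a tetracycline efflux gene (TcR) driven by its native tet promoter provides selection. A T7 promoter, a short kanamycin-resistance gene fragment and a fragment of the RSF origin are also detected; the latter two appear to be non-functional remnants of vector construction. The automated annotation does not mark the RVD monomer itself, and the record does not state which flanking sites or enzymes release it.

According to the stated purpose, position-specific monomer plasmids such as this one are combined in a one-step assembly to generate custom RVD arrays. These arrays are used to construct TALE-based tools, including DdCBE mitochondrial DNA base editors, which the associated work applied to modelling mitochondrial diseases in zebrafish.
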