Addgene plasmid #173354: RVD-pG9
Purpose: One-step assembly of custom RVD arrays to construct DdCBE, TALE, etc.
Depositing lab: Bin Shen. Depositing organization: Nanjing Medical University. Publication: Precision modeling of mitochondrial diseases in zebrafish via DdCBE-mediated mtDNA base editing. Guo J, Zhang X, Chen X, Sun H, Dai Y, Wang J, Qian X, Tan L, Lou X, Shen B. Cell Discov. 2021 Sep 3;7(1):78. doi: 10.1038/s41421-021-00307-9. PubMed 34480028.
Backbone
  Vector backbone: TetR T vector
  Vector type: Unspecified
Growth in bacteria
  Bacterial resistance: Tetracycline, 10 μg/mL
  Growth temperature: 37°C
  Growth strain: DH5alpha
  Copy number: High Copy
Gene/Insert
  Gene/Insert name: NN monomer RVD at Position9
  Species: Synthetic
  Mutation: no
  Cloning method: Restriction Enzyme; 5′ cloning site Unknown (unknown if destroyed)
Terms and licenses: Academic/Nonprofit Terms; Industry Terms: Not Available to Industry
Depositor comments: RVD is inserted into TA site of TetR T vector
How to cite: RVD-pG9 was a gift from Bin Shen (Addgene plasmid # 173354 ; http://n2t.net/addgene:173354 ; RRID:Addgene_173354)
