>Addgene plasmid #173354 | RVD-pG9 | depositor partial sequence | sequence record 336309 | RVD flanked by two Bsa I sites
GGTCTCGTTCCAACAATGGTGGCAAACAGGCTCTTGAAACCGTACAGCGCCTACTGCCAGTTCTCTGTCA
AGCCCACGGTCTGACTCCGGAGCAAGTTGTAGCGATTGCCTCTTGAGACC
